>Addgene plasmid #174184 | pFX-Tom20-Sirius | addgene full sequence | sequence record 354823 | Addgene NGS Result
TAGTTATTAATAGTAATCAATTACGGGGTCATTAGTTCATAGCCCATATATGGAGTTCCGCGTTACATAA
CTTACGGTAAATGGCCCGCCTGGCTGACCGCCCAACGACCCCCGCCCATTGACGTCAATAATGACGTATG
TTCCCATAGTAACGCCAATAGGGACTTTCCATTGACGTCAATGGGTGGAGTATTTACGGTAAACTGCCCA
CTTGGCAGTACATCAAGTGTATCATATGCCAAGTACGCCCCCTATTGACGTCAATGACGGTAAATGGCCC
GCCTGGCATTATGCCCAGTACATGACCTTATGGGACTTTCCTACTTGGCAGTACATCTACGTATTAGTCA
TCGCTATTACCATGGTGATGCGGTTTTGGCAGTACATCAATGGGCGTGGATAGCGGTTTGACTCACGGGG
ATTTCCAAGTCTCCACCCCATTGACGTCAATGGGAGTTTGTTTTGGCACCAAAATCAACGGGACTTTCCA
AAATGTCGTAACAACTCCGCCCCATTGACGCAAATGGGCGGTAGGCGTGTACGGTGGGAGGTCTATATAA
GCAGAGCTGGTTTAGTGAACCGTCAGATCCGCTAGCGCTACCGGTTCTAGAAGTACTCTCGAGCCCGCCA
TGGTGGGTCGGAACAGCGCCATCGCCGCCGGTGTATGCGGGGCCCTTTTCATTGGGTACTGCATCTACTT
CGACCGCAAAAGACGAAGTGACCCCAACTTCAAGAACAGGCTTCGAGAACGAAGAAAGAAACAGAAGCTT
GCCAAGGAGAGAGCTGGGCTTTCCAAGTTACCTGACCTTAAAGATGCTGAAGCTGTTCAGAAGTTCTTCC
TTGAAGAAATACAGCTTGGTGAAGAGTTACTAGCTCAAGGTGAATATGAGAAGGGCGTAGACCATCTGAC
AAATGCAATTGCTGTGTGTGGACAGCCACAGCAGTTACTGCAGGTCTTACAGCAAACTCTTCCACCACCA
GTGTTCCAGATGCTTCTGACTAAGCTCCCAACAATTAGTCAGAGAATTGTAAGTGCTCAGAGCTTGGCTG
AAGATGATGTGGAAGGCGGCCGCGGAGGATCCGGAGGAGAATTCGGATCCATGGTGAGCAAGGGCGAGGA
GCTGTTCACCGGGGTGGTGCCCATCCTGGTCGAGCTGGACGGCGACGTAAACGGCCACAGGTTCAGCGTG
TCCGGCGAGGGCGAGGGCGATGCCACCTACGGCAAGCTGACCCTGAAGCTCATCTGCACCACCGGCAAGC
TGCCCGTGCCCTGGCCCACCCTCGTGACCACCCTGCAATTCGGCGTGCTGTGCTTCGCCCGCTACCCCGA
CCACATGAAGCAGCACGACTTCTTCAAGTCCGCCATGCCCGATGGCTACGTCCAGGAGCGTACCATCTTC
TTCAAGGACGACGGCAACTACAAGACCCGCGCCGAGGTGAAGTTCGAGGGCGACACCCTGGTGAACCGCA
TCGAGCTGAAGGGCTTCGACTTCAAGGAGGACGGCAACATCCTGGGGCACAAGCTGGAGTACAACGGGAT
AAGCTCAAACGTATATATCACCGCCGACAAGCAGAAGAACGGCATCAAGGCCCACTTCAAGATCCGCCAC
AACATCGAGGACGGCGGCGTGCAGCTCGCCGACCACTACCAGCAGAACACCCCCATCGGCGACGGCCCCG
TGCTGCTGCCCGACAACCACTACCTGAGCGTCCAGTCCAAGCTGAGCAAAGACCCCAACGAGAAGCGCGA
TCACATGGTCCTGCTGGAGTCCGTGACCGCCGCCGGGATCACTCTGAGCATGGACGAGCTGTACAAGGGA
GGATCTGGAGGAAGATCTCTGACTGACTGAGATGCGCGGATGTCGAACGGCAGTTCGGCCGAATAGGCCG
ACAGCCGGCCGTCGGCCGACGACACGGCCAGGGCCGGCGGGGATCCACCGGATCTAGATAACTGATCATA
ATCAGCCATACCACATTTGTAGAGGTTTTACTTGCTTTAAAAAACCTCCCACACCTCCCCCTGAACCTGA
AACATAAAATGAATGCAATTGTTGTTGTTAACTTGTTTATTGCAGCTTATAATGGTTACAAATAAAGCAA
TAGCATCACAAATTTCACAAATAAAGCATTTTTTTCACTGCATTCTAGTTGTGGTTTGTCCAAACTCATC
AATGTATCTTAAGGCGTAAATTGTAAGCGTTAATATTTTGTTAAAATTCGCGTTAAATTTTTGTTAAATC
AGCTCATTTTTTAACCAATAGGCCGAAATCGGCAAAATCCCTTATAAATCAAAAGAATAGACCGAGATAG
GGT
[37 nt withheld, positions 2314-2350]
AAAGAACGTGGACTCCAACGTCAAAGG
[49 nt withheld, positions 2378-2426]
T
[91 nt withheld, positions 2428-2518]
G
[124 nt withheld, positions 2520-2643]
CAGGTGGCACTTTTCGGGGAAATGTGCGCGGAACCCCTATTTGTTTATTTTTCTAAATACATTCAAATAT
GTATCCGCTCATGAGACAATAACCCTGATAAATGCTTCAATAATATTGAAAAAGGAAGAGTCCTGAGGCG
GAAAGAACCAGCTGTGGAATGTGTGTCAGTTAGGGTGTGGAAAGTCCCCAGGCTCCCCAGCAGGCAGAAG
TATGCAAAGCATGCATCTCAATTAGTCAGCAACCAGGTGTGGAAAGTCCCCAGGCTCCCCAGCAGGCAGA
AGTATGCAAAGCATGCATCTCAATTAGTCAGCAACCATAGTCCCGCCCCTAACTCCGCCCATCCCGCCCC
TAACTCCGCCCAGTTCCGCCCATTCTCCGCCCCATGGCTGACTAATTTTTTTTATTTATGCAGAGGCCGA
GGCCGCCTCGGCCTCTGAGCTATTCCAGAAGTAGTGAGGAGGCTTTTTTGGAGGCCTAGGCTTTTGCAAA
GATCGATCAAGAGACAGGATGAGGATCGTTTCGCATGATTGAACAAGATGGATTGCACGCAGGTTCTCCG
GCCGCTTGGGTGGAGAGGCTATTCGGCTATGACTGGGCACAACAGACAATCGGCTGCTCTGATGCCGCCG
TGTTCCGGCTGTCAGCGCAGGGGCGCCCGGTTCTTTTTGTCAAGACCGACCTGTCCGGTGCCCTGAATGA
ACTGCAAGACGAGGCAGCGCGGCTATCGTGGCTGGCCACGACGGGCGTTCCTTGCGCAGCTGTGCTCGAC
GTTGTCACTGAAGCGGGAAGGGACTGGCTGCTATTGGGCGAAGTGCCGGGGCAGGATCTCCTGTCATCTC
ACCTTGCTCCTGCCGAGAAAGTATCCATCATGGCTGATGCAATGCGGCGGCTGCATACGCTTGATCCGGC
TACCTGCCCATTCGACCACCAAGCGAAACATCGCATCGAGCGAGCACGTACTCGGATGGAAGCCGGTCTT
GTCGATCAGGATGATCTGGACGAAGAGCATCAGGGGCTCGCGCCAGCCGAACTGTTCGCCAGGCTCAAGG
CGAGCATGCCCGACGGCGAGGATCTCGTCGTGACCCATGGCGATGCCTGCTTGCCGAATATCATGGTGGA
AAATGGCCGCTTTTCTGGATTCATCGACTGTGGCCGGCTGGGTGTGGCGGACCGCTATCAGGACATAGCG
TTGGCTACCCGTGATATTGCTGAAGAGCTTGGCGGCGAATGGGCTGACCGCTTCCTCGTGCTTTACGGTA
TCGCCGCTCCCGATTCGCAGCGCATCGCCTTCTATCGCCTTCTTGACGAGTTCTTCTGAGCGGGACTCTG
GGGTTCGAAATGACCGACCAAGCGACGCCCAACCTGCCATCACGAGATTTCGATTCCACCGCCGCCTTCT
ATGAAAGGTTGGGCTTCGGAATCGTTTTCCGGGACGCCGGCTGGATGATCCTCCAGCGCGGGGATCTCAT
GCTGGAGTTCTTCGCCCACCCTAGGGGGAGGCTAACTGAAACACGGAAGGAGACAATACCGGAAGGAACC
CGCGCTATGACGGCAATAAAAAGACAGAATAAAACGCACGGTGTTGGGTCGTTTGTTCATAAACGCGGGG
TTCGGTCCCAGGGCTGGCACTCTGTCGATACCCCACCGAGACCCCATTGGGGCCAATACGCCCGCGTTTC
TTCCTTTTCCCCACCCCACCCCCCAAGTTCGGGTGAAGGCCCAGGGCTCGCAGCCAACGTCGGGGCGGCA
GGCCCTGCCATAGCCTCAGGTTACTCATATATACTTTAGATTGATTTAAAACTTCATTTTTAATTTAAAA
GGATCTAGGTGAAGATCCTTTTTGATAATCTCATGACCAAAATCCCTTAACGTGAGTTTTCGTTCCACTG
AGCGTCAGACCCCGTAGAAAAGATCAAAGGATCTTCTTGAGATCCTTTTTTTCTGCGCGTAATCTGCTGC
TTGCAAACAAAAAAACCACCGCTACCAGCGGTGGTTTGTTTGCCGGATCAAGAGCTACCAACTCTTTTTC
CGAAGGTAACTGGCTTCAGCAGAGCGCAGATACCAAATACTGTTCTTCTAGTGTAGCCGTAGTTAGGCCA
CCACTTCAAGAACTCTGTAGCACCGCCTACATACCTCGCTCTGCTAATCCTGTTACCAGTGGCTGCTGCC
AGTGGCGATAAGTCGTGTCTTACCGGGTTGGACTCAAGACGATAGTTACCGGATAAGGCGCAGCGGTCGG
GCTGAACGGGGGGTTCGTGCACACAGCCCAGCTTGGAGCGAACGACCTACACCGAACTGAGATACCTACA
GCGTGAGCTATGAGAAAGCGCCACGCTTCCCGAAGGGAGAAAGGCGGACAGGTATCCGGTAAGCGGCAGG
GTCGGAACAGGAGAGCGCACGAGGGAGCTTCCAGGGGGAAACGCCTGGTATCTTTATAGTCCTGTCGGGT
TTCGCCACCTCTGACTTGAGCGTCGATTTTTGTGATGCTCGTCAGGGGGGCGGAGCCTATGGAAAAACGC
CAGCAACGCGGCCTTTTTACGGTTCCTGGCCTTTTGCTGGCCTTTTGCTCACATGTTCTTTCCTGCGTTA
TCCCCTGATTCTGTGGATAACCGTATTACCGCCATGCAT
Features (pLannotate 1.2.2; 14 found; start..end, strand, type, name):
     61..364     +  enhancer       CMV enhancer: human cytomegalovirus immediate early enhancer
    365..568     +  promoter       CMV promoter: human cytomegalovirus (CMV) immediate early promoter
    630..1064    +  CDS            TOMM20: TOM20_HUMAN - Also known as KIAA0016. Experimental evidence at protein level: Swiss-Prot protein existence level 1. Central component of the receptor complex responsible for the recognition and translocation of cytosolically synthesized mitochondrial preproteins. Together with TOM22 functions as the transit peptide receptor at the surface of the mitochondrion outer membrane and facilitates the movement of preproteins into the TOM40 translocation pore (By similarity). Required for the translocation across the mitochondrial outer membrane of cytochrome P450 monooxygenases. From Homo sapiens (Hum
   1101..1817    +  CDS            Sirius: Sirius is a basic (constitutively fluorescent) uv fluorescent protein published in 2009, derived from Aequorea victoria. It has very low acid sensitivity.
   1953..2037    +  CDS            large T antigen (fragment): large T antigen from SV40 (simian virus 40)
   2060..2181    +  polyA_signal   SV40 poly(A) signal: SV40 polyadenylation signal
   2215..2643    -  rep_origin     f1 ori (sequence partly withheld): f1 bacteriophage origin of replication; arrow indicates direction of (+) strand synthesis
   2670..2774    +  promoter       AmpR promoter: bla
   2776..3133    +  promoter       SV40 promoter: SV40 enhancer and early promoter
   3168..3962    +  CDS            NeoR/KanR: aminoglycoside phosphotransferase from Tn5; aph(3')-II (or nptII); confers resistance to neomycin, kanamycin, and G418 (Geneticin®)
   3983..4135    +  CDS            ble (fragment): BLE_KLEPN - Experimental evidence at protein level: Swiss-Prot protein existence level 1. Binding protein with a strong affinity to the bleomycin family of antibiotics. Binds to CL990; an antimitotic-antibiotic compound. From Klebsiella pneumoniae.
   4194..4241    +  polyA_signal   HSV TK poly(A) signal: herpes simplex virus thymidine kinase polyadenylation signal (Cole and Stacy, 1985)
   4332..4348    -  polyA_signal   bGH poly(A) signal (fragment): bovine growth hormone polyadenylation signal
   4570..5158    +  rep_origin     ori: high-copy-number ColE1/pMB1/pBR322/pUC origin of replication
