[The description below was written by a language model from this plasmid's Addgene catalogue record and pLannotate feature annotations shown in this document.]
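Description:
pFX-Tom20-Sirius is a mammalian expression plasmid built on the pFX backbone for producing the fluorescent protein Sirius directed to mitochondria. In bacteria it is maintained as a high-copy plasmid through a ColE1/pUC-type origin. It is selected with kanamycin via a Tn5 NeoR/KanR (aminoglycoside phosphotransferase) gene. That gene sits downstream of tandem bacterial (bla/AmpR) and SV40 early promoters and is followed by the HSV TK polyadenylation signal, so the same marker also allows G418 selection of stably transfected mammalian cells. An f1 origin is also present. Short fragments annotated as ble, bGH poly(A) and SV40 large T antigen appear to be backbone remnants rather than functional elements.

The expression cassette uses the human CMV immediate-early enhancer and promoter to drive a TOMM20–Sirius fusion, terminated by the SV40 polyadenylation signal. Human TOMM20 sequence lies at the N-terminus, and Sirius follows after a short linker region. Sirius is an Aequorea victoria-derived, ultraviolet-excitable protein with very low acid sensitivity. TOM20 is a receptor component of the outer mitochondrial membrane translocase, and its sequence anchors the fusion to mitochondria. The catalogue describes this part as the TOM20 mitochondria-targeting sequence, but the annotated TOMM20 coding feature spans about 435 bp, which suggests that much or all of the protein is included. Likewise, the sequenced record is about 5.3 kb, somewhat larger than the roughly 4.8 kb total and 800 bp insert listed in the catalogue. The insert was cloned between XhoI and BglII sites, both retained.

The plasmid is used to label mitochondria in mammalian cells. The associated study examined how the folding behaviour of fluorescent proteins affects mitochondrial localisation of fusion proteins.
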