Addgene plasmid #174184: pFX-Tom20-Sirius
Purpose: Express Sirius with mitochondria-targeting sequence in mammalian cells
Depositing lab: Yusuke Ohba. Depositing organization: Hokkaido University. Publication: Folding Latency of Fluorescent Proteins Affects the Mitochondrial Localization of Fusion Proteins. Kashiwagi S, Fujioka Y, Satoh AO, Yoshida A, Fujioka M, Nepal P, Tsuzuki A, Aoki O, Paudel S, Sasajima H, Ohba Y. Cell Struct Funct. 2019 Dec 26;44(2):183-194. doi: 10.1247/csf.19028. Epub 2019 Nov 15. PubMed 31735740.
Backbone
  Vector backbone: pFX
  Backbone size w/o insert (bp): 4000
  Total vector size (bp): 4800
  Vector type: Mammalian Expression
  Selectable markers: Neomycin (select with G418)
Growth in bacteria
  Bacterial resistance: Kanamycin, 50 μg/mL
  Growth temperature: 37°C
  Growth strain: DH5alpha
  Copy number: High Copy
Gene/Insert
  Gene/Insert name: Sirius with mitchondria-targeting sequence
  Insert size (bp): 800
  Promoter: CMV
  Tag / fusion protein: the mitochondria-targeting sequence of TOM20 (N terminal on insert)
  Cloning method: Restriction Enzyme; 5′ cloning site XhoI (not destroyed); 3′ cloning site BglII (not destroyed)
  Sequencing primers: 5′ none; 3′ none
Terms and licenses: Academic/Nonprofit Terms; Industry Terms: Not Available to Industry
How to cite: pFX-Tom20-Sirius was a gift from Yusuke Ohba (Addgene plasmid # 174184 ; http://n2t.net/addgene:174184 ; RRID:Addgene_174184)
